Addgene plasmid #209638: p-G4PID
Purpose: Expression G4PID in mammalian cells
Depositing lab: Xiang Zhou. Publication: Identification of G-quadruplex-interacting proteins in living cells using an artificial G4-targeting biotin ligase. Lu Z, Xie S, Su H, Han S, Huang H, Zhou X. Nucleic Acids Res. 2024 Mar 7:gkae126. doi: 10.1093/nar/gkae126. PubMed 38452210.
Backbone
  Vector backbone: pET-24b(+)
  Vector type: Mammalian Expression
Growth in bacteria
  Bacterial resistance: Kanamycin, 50 μg/mL
  Growth temperature: 37°C
  Growth strain: DH5alpha
  Copy number: Unknown
Gene/Insert
  Gene/Insert name: G4PID (alt name: RHAU)
  Species: H. sapiens (human)
  Entrez Gene: DHX36 (a.k.a. DDX36, G4R1, MLEL1, RHAU)
Terms and licenses: Academic/Nonprofit Terms; Industry Terms: Not Available to Industry
How to cite: p-G4PID was a gift from Xiang Zhou (Addgene plasmid # 209638 ; http://n2t.net/addgene:209638 ; RRID:Addgene_209638)
