[The description below was written by a language model from this plasmid's Addgene catalogue record and pLannotate feature annotations shown in this document.]
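Description:
p-G4PID is a 4.9 kb mammalian expression plasmid for producing G4PID, an artificial G-quadruplex-targeting biotin ligase used for proximity labelling in living cells. The catalogue lists the backbone as pET-24b(+), a bacterial T7 expression vector. The sequenced features do not fit that description. They show a CMV enhancer/promoter, an SV40 poly(A) signal, an f1 ori, an SV40 promoter driving a NeoR/KanR cassette with an HSV TK poly(A) signal, and a high-copy ColE1/pUC-type origin, an arrangement typical of a CMV-driven mammalian expression vector. This matches the stated vector type and purpose rather than the named backbone. The plasmid is propagated in E. coli under kanamycin selection. The Tn5 aminoglycoside phosphotransferase gene sits behind both a bacterial (AmpR) promoter and the SV40 early promoter, so the same marker could also allow G418 selection in mammalian cells.

The payload lies downstream of the CMV promoter. The annotated portion of the open reading frame is miniTurbo, an N-terminally truncated, engineered E. coli biotin ligase with improved catalytic efficiency. It is followed by a short fragment of SV40 large T antigen, which probably corresponds to a nuclear localisation signal, and then the SV40 polyadenylation signal. The record names the insert G4PID, with the alternative name RHAU and the human gene DHX36, a G-quadruplex-binding helicase. No DHX36-derived segment is annotated in the feature table, however. It may lie in the unannotated stretch between the promoter and miniTurbo, but its position and extent are not stated. The intended use is to direct biotin ligase activity to G-quadruplex structures so that nearby interacting proteins are biotinylated and can be identified.
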