Features (pLannotate 1.2.2; 13 found; start..end, strand, type, name):
     61..364     +  enhancer       CMV enhancer: human cytomegalovirus immediate early enhancer
    365..568     +  promoter       CMV promoter: human cytomegalovirus (CMV) immediate early promoter
    738..1508    +  CDS            miniTurbo: N-terminally truncated mutant of the E. coli biotin ligase BioID engineered for improved catalytic efficiency (Branon et al., 2018)
   1551..1634    +  CDS            large T antigen (fragment): large T antigen from SV40 (simian virus 40)
   1657..1778    +  polyA_signal   SV40 poly(A) signal: SV40 polyadenylation signal
   1812..2240    -  rep_origin     f1 ori (sequence partly withheld): f1 bacteriophage origin of replication; arrow indicates direction of (+) strand synthesis
   2267..2371    +  promoter       AmpR promoter: bla
   2373..2730    +  promoter       SV40 promoter: SV40 enhancer and early promoter
   2765..3559    +  CDS            NeoR/KanR: aminoglycoside phosphotransferase from Tn5; aph(3')-II (or nptII); confers resistance to neomycin, kanamycin, and G418 (Geneticin®)
   3580..3732    +  CDS            ble (fragment): BLE_KLEPN - Experimental evidence at protein level: Swiss-Prot protein existence level 1. Binding protein with a strong affinity to the bleomycin family of antibiotics. Binds to CL990; an antimitotic-antibiotic compound. From Klebsiella pneumoniae.
   3791..3838    +  polyA_signal   HSV TK poly(A) signal: herpes simplex virus thymidine kinase polyadenylation signal (Cole and Stacy, 1985)
   3929..3945    -  polyA_signal   bGH poly(A) signal (fragment): bovine growth hormone polyadenylation signal
   4167..4755    +  rep_origin     ori: high-copy-number ColE1/pMB1/pBR322/pUC origin of replication
>Addgene plasmid #209638 | p-G4PID | addgene full sequence | sequence record 427420 | Addgene NGS Result
TAGTTATTAATAGTAATCAATTACGGGGTCATTAGTTCATAGCCCATATATGGAGTTCCGCGTTACATAA
CTTACGGTAAATGGCCCGCCTGGCTGACCGCCCAACGACCCCCGCCCATTGACGTCAATAATGACGTATG
TTCCCATAGTAACGCCAATAGGGACTTTCCATTGACGTCAATGGGTGGAGTATTTACGGTAAACTGCCCA
CTTGGCAGTACATCAAGTGTATCATATGCCAAGTACGCCCCCTATTGACGTCAATGACGGTAAATGGCCC
GCCTGGCATTATGCCCAGTACATGACCTTATGGGACTTTCCTACTTGGCAGTACATCTACGTATTAGTCA
TCGCTATTACCATGGTGATGCGGTTTTGGCAGTACATCAATGGGCGTGGATAGCGGTTTGACTCACGGGG
ATTTCCAAGTCTCCACCCCATTGACGTCAATGGGAGTTTGTTTTGGCACCAAAATCAACGGGACTTTCCA
AAATGTCGTAACAACTCCGCCCCATTGACGCAAATGGGCGGTAGGCGTGTACGGTGGGAGGTCTATATAA
GCAGAGCTGGTTTAGTGAACCGTCAGATCCGCTAGCATGAGATCTGCCACCATGCATCCTGGCCATCTCA
AAGGCCGTGAAATCGGCATGTGGTACGCTAAGAAACAGGGTCAGAAAAACAAAGGCACGGGAAGCGGCGC
AGGCACCGGCAGCGGTGCGGGTACCGGCTCCGGCGCAATCCCGCTGCTGAACGCTAAACAGATTCTGGGA
CAGCTGGACGGCGGGAGCGTGGCAGTCCTGCCTGTGGTCGACTCCACCAATCAGTACCTGCTGGATCGAA
TCGGCGAGCTGAAGAGTGGGGATGCTTGCATTGCAGAATATCAGCAGGCAGGGAGAGGAAGCAGAGGGAG
GAAATGGTTCTCTCCTTTTGGAGCTAACCTGTACCTGAGTATGTTTTGGCGCCTGAAGCGGGGACCAGCA
GCAATCGGCCTGGGCCCGGTCATCGGAATTGTCATGGCAGAAGCGCTGCGAAAGCTGGGAGCAGACAAGG
TGCGAGTCAAATGGCCCAATGACCTGTATCTGCAGGATAGAAAGCTGGCAGGCATCCTGGTGGAGCTGGC
CGGAATAACAGGCGATGCTGCACAGATCGTCATTGGCGCCGGGATTAACGTGGCTATGAGGCGCGTGGAG
GAAAGCGTGGTCAATCAGGGCTGGATCACACTGCAGGAAGCAGGGATTAACCTGGACAGGAATACTCTGG
CCGCTATGCTGATCCGAGAGCTGCGGGCAGCCCTGGAACTGTTCGAGCAGGAAGGCCTGGCTCCATATCT
GTCACGGTGGGAGAAGCTGGATAACTTCATCAATAGACCCGTGAAGCTGATCATTGGGGACAAAGAGATT
TTCGGGATTAGCCGGGGGATTGATAAACAGGGAGCCCTGCTGCTGGAACAGGACGGAGTTATCAAACCCT
GGATGGGCGGAGAAATCAGTCTGCGGTCTGCCGAAAAGTAAGAATTCTGCAGGTCGAGCATGCATGCGGC
CGCGACTCTAGATCATAATCAGCCATACCACATTTGTAGAGGTTTTACTTGCTTTAAAAAACCTCCCACA
CCTCCCCCTGAACCTGAAACATAAAATGAATGCAATTGTTGTTGTTAACTTGTTTATTGCAGCTTATAAT
GGTTACAAATAAAGCAATAGCATCACAAATTTCACAAATAAAGCATTTTTTTCACTGCATTCTAGTTGTG
GTTTGTCCAAACTCATCAATGTATCTTAAGGCGTAAATTGTAAGCGTTAATATTTTGTTAAAATTCGCGT
TAAATTTTTGTTAAATCAGCTCATTTTTTAACCAATAGGCCGAAATCGGCAAAATCCCTTATAAATCAAA
AGAATAGACCGAGATAGGGT
[37 nt withheld, positions 1911-1947]
AAAGAACGTGGACTCCAACGTCAAAGG
[49 nt withheld, positions 1975-2023]
T
[91 nt withheld, positions 2025-2115]
G
[124 nt withheld, positions 2117-2240]
CAGGTGGCACTTTTCGGGGAAATGTGCGCGGAACCCCTATTTGTTTATTTTTCTAAATACATTCAAATAT
GTATCCGCTCATGAGACAATAACCCTGATAAATGCTTCAATAATATTGAAAAAGGAAGAGTCCTGAGGCG
GAAAGAACCAGCTGTGGAATGTGTGTCAGTTAGGGTGTGGAAAGTCCCCAGGCTCCCCAGCAGGCAGAAG
TATGCAAAGCATGCATCTCAATTAGTCAGCAACCAGGTGTGGAAAGTCCCCAGGCTCCCCAGCAGGCAGA
AGTATGCAAAGCATGCATCTCAATTAGTCAGCAACCATAGTCCCGCCCCTAACTCCGCCCATCCCGCCCC
TAACTCCGCCCAGTTCCGCCCATTCTCCGCCCCATGGCTGACTAATTTTTTTTATTTATGCAGAGGCCGA
GGCCGCCTCGGCCTCTGAGCTATTCCAGAAGTAGTGAGGAGGCTTTTTTGGAGGCCTAGGCTTTTGCAAA
GATCGATCAAGAGACAGGATGAGGATCGTTTCGCATGATTGAACAAGATGGATTGCACGCAGGTTCTCCG
GCCGCTTGGGTGGAGAGGCTATTCGGCTATGACTGGGCACAACAGACAATCGGCTGCTCTGATGCCGCCG
TGTTCCGGCTGTCAGCGCAGGGGCGCCCGGTTCTTTTTGTCAAGACCGACCTGTCCGGTGCCCTGAATGA
ACTGCAAGACGAGGCAGCGCGGCTATCGTGGCTGGCCACGACGGGCGTTCCTTGCGCAGCTGTGCTCGAC
GTTGTCACTGAAGCGGGAAGGGACTGGCTGCTATTGGGCGAAGTGCCGGGGCAGGATCTCCTGTCATCTC
ACCTTGCTCCTGCCGAGAAAGTATCCATCATGGCTGATGCAATGCGGCGGCTGCATACGCTTGATCCGGC
TACCTGCCCATTCGACCACCAAGCGAAACATCGCATCGAGCGAGCACGTACTCGGATGGAAGCCGGTCTT
GTCGATCAGGATGATCTGGACGAAGAGCATCAGGGGCTCGCGCCAGCCGAACTGTTCGCCAGGCTCAAGG
CGAGCATGCCCGACGGCGAGGATCTCGTCGTGACCCATGGCGATGCCTGCTTGCCGAATATCATGGTGGA
AAATGGCCGCTTTTCTGGATTCATCGACTGTGGCCGGCTGGGTGTGGCGGACCGCTATCAGGACATAGCG
TTGGCTACCCGTGATATTGCTGAAGAGCTTGGCGGCGAATGGGCTGACCGCTTCCTCGTGCTTTACGGTA
TCGCCGCTCCCGATTCGCAGCGCATCGCCTTCTATCGCCTTCTTGACGAGTTCTTCTGAGCGGGACTCTG
GGGTTCGAAATGACCGACCAAGCGACGCCCAACCTGCCATCACGAGATTTCGATTCCACCGCCGCCTTCT
ATGAAAGGTTGGGCTTCGGAATCGTTTTCCGGGACGCCGGCTGGATGATCCTCCAGCGCGGGGATCTCAT
GCTGGAGTTCTTCGCCCACCCTAGGGGGAGGCTAACTGAAACACGGAAGGAGACAATACCGGAAGGAACC
CGCGCTATGACGGCAATAAAAAGACAGAATAAAACGCACGGTGTTGGGTCGTTTGTTCATAAACGCGGGG
TTCGGTCCCAGGGCTGGCACTCTGTCGATACCCCACCGAGACCCCATTGGGGCCAATACGCCCGCGTTTC
TTCCTTTTCCCCACCCCACCCCCCAAGTTCGGGTGAAGGCCCAGGGCTCGCAGCCAACGTCGGGGCGGCA
GGCCCTGCCATAGCCTCAGGTTACTCATATATACTTTAGATTGATTTAAAACTTCATTTTTAATTTAAAA
GGATCTAGGTGAAGATCCTTTTTGATAATCTCATGACCAAAATCCCTTAACGTGAGTTTTCGTTCCACTG
AGCGTCAGACCCCGTAGAAAAGATCAAAGGATCTTCTTGAGATCCTTTTTTTCTGCGCGTAATCTGCTGC
TTGCAAACAAAAAAACCACCGCTACCAGCGGTGGTTTGTTTGCCGGATCAAGAGCTACCAACTCTTTTTC
CGAAGGTAACTGGCTTCAGCAGAGCGCAGATACCAAATACTGTTCTTCTAGTGTAGCCGTAGTTAGGCCA
CCACTTCAAGAACTCTGTAGCACCGCCTACATACCTCGCTCTGCTAATCCTGTTACCAGTGGCTGCTGCC
AGTGGCGATAAGTCGTGTCTTACCGGGTTGGACTCAAGACGATAGTTACCGGATAAGGCGCAGCGGTCGG
GCTGAACGGGGGGTTCGTGCACACAGCCCAGCTTGGAGCGAACGACCTACACCGAACTGAGATACCTACA
GCGTGAGCTATGAGAAAGCGCCACGCTTCCCGAAGGGAGAAAGGCGGACAGGTATCCGGTAAGCGGCAGG
GTCGGAACAGGAGAGCGCACGAGGGAGCTTCCAGGGGGAAACGCCTGGTATCTTTATAGTCCTGTCGGGT
TTCGCCACCTCTGACTTGAGCGTCGATTTTTGTGATGCTCGTCAGGGGGGCGGAGCCTATGGAAAAACGC
CAGCAACGCGGCCTTTTTACGGTTCCTGGCCTTTTGCTGGCCTTTTGCTCACATGTTCTTTCCTGCGTTA
TCCCCTGATTCTGTGGATAACCGTATTACCGCCATGCAT
